>Addgene plasmid #146149 | pAc5.1B-EGFP-Dm4E-T_1-510-V5His6_D | depositor full sequence | sequence record 288594 | Full Sequence
CTTCAAGGAATTAATTCTATATTCTAAAAACACAAATGATACTTCTAAAAAAAATCATGAATGGCATCAA
CTCTGAATCAAATCTTTGCAGATGCACCTACTTCTCATTTCCACTGTCACATCATTTTTCCAGATCTCGC
TGCCTGTTATGTGGCCCACAAACCAAGACACGTTTTATGGCCATTAAAGCTGGCTGATCGTCGCCAAACA
CCAAATACATATCAATATGTACATTCGAGAAAGAAGCGATCAAAGAAGCGTCTTCGGGCGAGTAGGAGAA
TGCGGAGGAGAAGGAGAACGAGCTGATCTAGTATCTCTCCACAATCCAATGCCAACTGACCAACTGGCCA
TATTCGGAGCAATTTGAAGCCAATTTCCATCGCCTGGCGATCGCTCCATTCTTGGCTATATGTTTTTCAC
CGTTCCCGGGGCCATTTTCAAAGACTCGTCGGTAAGATAAGATTGTGTCACTCGCTGTCTCTCTTCATTT
GTCGAAGAATGCTGAGGAATTTCGCGATGACGTCGGCGAGTATTTTGAAGAATGAGAATAATTTGTATTT
ATACGAAAATCAGTTAGTGGAATTTTCTACAAAAACATGTTATCTATAGATAATTTTGTTGCAAAATATG
TTGACTATGACAAAGATTGTATGTATATACCTTTAATGTATTCTCATTTTCTTATGTATTTATAATGGCA
ATGATGATACTGATGATATTTTAAGATGATGCCAGACCACAGGCTGATTTCTGCGTCTTTTGCCGAACGC
AGTGCATGTGCGGTTGTTGTTTTTTGGAATAGTTTCAATTTTCGGACTGTCCGCTTTGATTTCAGTTTCT
TGGCTTATTCAAAAAGCAAAGTAAAGCCAAAAAAGCGAGATGGCAATACCAAATGCGGCAAAACGGTAGT
GGAAGGAAAGGGGTGCGGGGCAGCGGAAGGAAGGGTGGGGCGGGGCGTGGCGGGGTCTGTGGCTGGGCGC
GACGTCACCGACGTTGGAGCCACTCCTTTGACCATGTGTGCGTGTGTGTATTATTCGTGTCTCGCCACTC
GCCGGTTGTTTTTTTCTTTTTATCTCGCTCTCTCTAGCGCCATCTCGTACGCATGCTCAACGCACCGCAT
GTTGCCGTGTCCTTTATGCGTCATTTTGGCTCGAAATAGGCAATTATTTAAACAAAGATTAGTCAACGAA
AACGCTAAAATAAATAAGTCTACAATATGGTTACTTATTGCCATGTGTGTGCAGCCAACGATAGCAACAA
AAGCAACAACACAGTGGCTTTCCCTCTTTCACTTTTTGTTTGCAAGCGCGTGCGAGCAAGACGGCACGAC
CGGCAAACGCAATTACGCTGACAAAGAGCAGACGAAGTTTTGGCCGAAAAACATCAAGGCGCCTGATACG
AATGCATTTGCAATAACAATTGCGATATTTAATATTGTTTATGAAGCTGTTTGACTTCAAAACACACAAA
AAAAAAAATAAAACAAATTATTTGAAAGAGAATTAGGAATCGGACAGCTTATCGTTACGGGCTAACAGCA
CACCGAGACGAAATAGCTTACCTGACGTCACAGCCTCTGGAAGAACTGCCGCCAAGCAGAGAGAGAGAGA
AAAAGAGGGAGAGCAGCTTAGACCGCATGTGCTTGTGTGTGAGGCGTCTCTCTCTTCGTCTCCTGTTTGC
GCAAACGCATAGACTGCACTGAGAAAATCGATTACCTATTTTTTATGAATGAATATTTGCACTATTACTA
TTCAAAACTATTAAGATAGCAATCACATTCAATAGCCAAATACTATACCACCTGAGCGATGCAACGAAAT
GATCAATTTGAGCAAAAATGCTGCATATTTAGGACGGCATCATTATAGAAATGCTTCTTGCTGTGTACTT
TTCTCTCGTCTGGCAGCTGTTTCGCCGTTATTGTTAAAACCGGCTTAAGTTAGGTGTGTTTTCTACGACT
AGTGATGCCCCTACTAGAAGATGTGTGTTGCACAAATGTCCCTGAATAACCAATTTGAAGTGCAGATAGC
AGTAAACGTAAGCTAATATGAATATTATTTAACTGTAATGTTTTAATATCGCTGGACATTACTAATAAAC
CCACTATAAACACATGTACATATGTATGTTTTGGCATACAATGAGTAGTTGGGGAAAAAATGTGTAAAAG
CACCGTGACCATCACAGCATAAAGATAACCAGCTGAAGTATCGAATATGAGTAACCCCCAAATTGAATCA
CATGCCGCAACTGATAGGACCCATGGAAGTACACTCTTCATGGCGATATACAAGACACACACAAGCACGA
ACACCCAGTTGCGGAGGAAATTCTCCGTAAATGAAAACCCAATCGGCGAACAATTCATACCCATATATGG
TAAAAGTTTTGAACGCGACTTGAGAGCGGAGAGCATTGCGGCTGATAAGGTTTTAGCGCTAAGCGGGCTT
TATAAAACGGGCTGCGGGACCAGTTTTCATATCACTACCGTTTGAGTTCTTGTGCTGTGTGGATACTCCT
CCCGACACAAAGCCGCTCCATCAGCCAGCAGTCGTCTAATCCAGAGACCCCGGATCGGGGTACCAACATG
GTGAGCAAGGGCGAGGAGCTGTTCACCGGGGTGGTGCCCATCCTGGTCGAGCTGGACGGCGACGTAAACG
GCCACAAGTTCAGCGTGTCCGGCGAGGGCGAGGGCGATGCCACCTACGGCAAGCTGACCCTGAAGTTCAT
CTGCACCACCGGCAAGCTGCCCGTGCCCTGGCCCACCCTCGTGACCACCCTGACCTACGGCGTGCAGTGC
TTCAGCCGCTACCCCGACCACATGAAGCAGCACGACTTCTTCAAGTCCGCCATGCCCGAAGGCTACGTCC
AGGAGCGCACCATCTTCTTCAAGGACGACGGCAACTACAAGACCCGCGCCGAGGTGAAGTTCGAGGGCGA
CACCCTGGTGAACCGCATCGAGCTGAAGGGCATCGACTTCAAGGAGGACGGCAACATCCTGGGGCACAAG
CTGGAGTACAACTACAACAGCCACAACGTCTATATCATGGCCGACAAGCAGAAGAACGGCATCAAGGTGA
ACTTCAAGATCCGCCACAACATCGAGGACGGCAGCGTGCAGCTCGCCGACCACTACCAGCAGAACACCCC
CATCGGCGACGGCCCCGTGCTGCTGCCCGACAACCACTACCTGAGCACCCAGTCCGCCCTGAGCAAAGAC
CCCAACGAGAAGCGCGATCACATGGTCCTGCTGGAGTTCGTGACCGCCGCCGGGATCACTCTCGGCATGG
ACGAGCTGTACAAGCCAAGCTTGAATTCTATGGATACATCAAAGATTAGTGCCAGGTACTCGAAAGTAGA
CCTGTTAGCTCTAAGATATGAAGGTAAAAGTCGACAGCGCCCGCAATGTTCAACACGACTTGAATTGCAG
ACGCTAGGTTTTTGGAAAATTAATCTGAACACAGCTGCGTTAACCGTGTCCAGCGCCTATTCTAATCAAA
ACAAGAATCGACTTTCTCCAGAAGCAGATAACTCGAGCTTAATTTGTTCCAATAGTAGCTCAATAAGTTC
ACGTCGCGCTATGAGAAATCGAGAACGGGCAAACAACTATTACCAGCGCTTCGTACCTACCGATTCTCTT
CTAATAAGTGGGGAGGATAAAGATAAGGATGCGCTTTCTCATGGACAGCCCTATAAGTTGAATATCATCG
ATCACCGTAGCATATCATCTTCACATTTAATGCCGGCATTTGCAAAGAGGCGTTTTGTCATATCGAAAGG
CAGCAACAGCGAGGAAAGCAACGAGGGGATAAACACTTGTGCAAGCAAGGGCAAGGCAGCCAGTTCGCCT
AGCCGTAAGGGTAGCGAGTTGGATACTGCTGAGACATGTTTGAATTTTGTTCAGCCGGATCACGACCAAT
GCATGTCATCTTCACCTACATTTTCAACATCCCGCCAAGAAAGGCGGATTGGTAGCGGTCGGCTGTTGCC
AAGAAGTGATAATTGGGATTACAAAAACGAAAAGACCGTAGAAGCCAGCATTGAGAATGAAAAGGAAACA
TCTCCAAATGGATCTGGAAGTACAAGCAGTCTTAATCAGCACAATCAAAGCCAACATCGTTCTCGAACAT
TCAGTGGAAGGTTAGTTGAACGTGTTCCCGAAGTCACAGATCGTCGTTTTCAATATGACTCCAAAAAGTC
TTTTGATCGTCAGGGAATTAATAATCGACGCATTTCTGGTAAGGAGCCTTTCAGTACTCAAAGCCGAAGC
AAGCGTGGCAATTCCTATCTCATTCACGAAGAACCTGAATGGTTCAGTGCAGGACCTAAATCACAGCTAG
AAACTATTGATCTACACGGGTTTGAAGACCTGGAAAAAAACGAAGAGCGATCCGTAACTGAAGATAAAAA
TAATCAAATTCAACAACTTGATAAAAATTTAGACGCGCAAGCAAGCAAAGATGAAGCTTCGATGAGAAAC
AGCAATGATAGTTTAAATTTCCGCGAAGTCATTCCAAGTGATGAAAAGAAGCACACTGACGAAAATGTAG
TGACTTCTATTCAAAACTCAACAGATCTCGGCCATCCCAATAAAAACAAACCAATTCAGATGCAGCCCAG
TCAGAATCCTGAAAGTGAATTTAATTTTGATGCCTTTCTTAATATGCATCCCTTGGATAATTCCGTTTTG
AGTAATGATGAAACTGGAAAAAGTGACTCAAAAGGAACATCCCGTTTTAGCCGATGGTTTCGACAAAAAG
AAGCTGCAAATAATAATGAGTTTCCAGGGTTTCGGGAATCGCATGCTCAAGAAAAACGTGGTATTCCAAG
TGTTAAGGATCTGGAAGCTCAAGGCGGCCGCTCGAGTCTAGAGGGCCCGCGGTTCGAAGGTAAGCCTATC
CCTAACCCTCTCCTCGGTCTCGATTCTACGCGTACCGGTCATCATCACCATCACCATTGAGTTTAAACCC
GCTGATCAGCCTCGACTGTGCCTTCTAAGGCCTGAGCTCGCTGATCAGCCTCGATCGAGGATCCAGACAT
GATAAGATACATTGATGAGTTTGGACAAACCACAACTAGAATGCAGTGAAAAAAATGCTTTATTTGTGAA
ATTTGTGATGCTATTGCTTTATTTGTAACCATTATAAGCTGCAATAAACAAGTTAACAACAACAATTGCA
TTCATTTTATGTTTCAGGTTCAGGGGGAGGTGTGGGAGGTTTTTTAAAGCAAGTAAAACCTCTACAAATG
TGGTATGGCTGATTATGATCAGTCGACCGATGCCCTTGAGAGCCTTCAACCCAGTCAGCTCCTTCCGGTG
GGCGCGGGGCATGACTATCGTCGCCGCACTTATGACTGTCTTCTTTATCATGCAACTCGTAGGACAGGTG
CCGGCAGCGCTCTGGGTCATTTTCGGCGAGGACCGCTTTCGCTGGAGCGCGACGATGATCGGCCTGTCGC
TTGCGGTATTCGGAATCTTGCACGCCCTCGCTCAAGCCTTCGTCACTGGTCCCGCCACCAAACGTTTCGG
CGAGAAGCAGGCCATTATCGCCGGCATGGCGGCCGACGCGCTGGGCTACGTCTTGCTGGCGTTCGCGACG
CGAGGCTGGATGGCCTTCCCCATTATGATTCTTCTCGCTTCCGGCGGCATCGGGATGCCCGCGTTGCAGG
CCATGCTGTCCAGGCAGGTAGATGACGACCATCAGGGACAGCTTCAAGGATCGCTCGCGGCTCTTACCAG
CCAGCAAAAGGCCAGGAACCGTAAAAAGGCCGCGTTGCTGGCGTTTTTCCATAGGCTCCGCCCCCCTGAC
GAGCATCACAAAAATCGACGCTCAAGTCAGAGGTGGCGAAACCCGACAGGACTATAAAGATACCAGGCGT
TTCCCCCTGGAAGCTCCCTCGTGCGCTCTCCTGTTCCGACCCTGCCGCTTACCGGATACCTGTCCGCCTT
TCTCCCTTCGGGAAGCGTGGCGCTTTCTCAATGCTCACGCTGTAGGTATCTCAGTTCGGTGTAGGTCGTT
CGCTCCAAGCTGGGCTGTGTGCACGAACCCCCCGTTCAGCCCGACCGCTGCGCCTTATCCGGTAACTATC
GTCTTGAGTCCAACCCGGTAAGACACGACTTATCGCCACTGGCAGCAGCCACTGGTAACAGGATTAGCAG
AGCGAGGTATGTAGGCGGTGCTACAGAGTTCTTGAAGTGGTGGCCTAACTACGGCTACACTAGAAGGACA
GTATTTGGTATCTGCGCTCTGCTGAAGCCAGTTACCTTCGGAAAAAGAGTTGGTAGCTCTTGATCCGGCA
AACAAACCACCGCTGGTAGCGGTGGTTTTTTTGTTTGCAAGCAGCAGATTACGCGCAGAAAAAAAGGATC
TCAAGAAGATCCTTTGATCTTTTCTACGGGGTCTGACGCTCAGTGGAACGAAAACTCACGTTAAGGGATT
TTGGTCATGAGATTATCAAAAAGGATCTTCACCTAGATCCTTTTAAATTAAAAATGAAGTTTTAAATCAA
TCTAAAGTATATATGAGTAAACTTGGTCTGACAGTTACCAATGCTTAATCAGTGAGGCACCTATCTCAGC
GATCTGTCTATTTCGTTCATCCATAGTTGCCTGACTCCCCGTCGTGTAGATAACTACGATACGGGAGGGC
TTACCATCTGGCCCCAGTGCTGCAATGATACCGCGAGACCCACGCTCACCGGCTCCAGATTTATCAGCAA
TAAACCAGCCAGCCGGAAGGGCCGAGCGCAGAAGTGGTCCTGCAACTTTATCCGCCTCCATCCAGTCTAT
TAATTGTTGCCGGGAAGCTAGAGTAAGTAGTTCGCCAGTTAATAGTTTGCGCAACGTTGTTGCCATTGCT
GCAGGCATCGTGGTGTCACGCTCGTCGTTTGGTATGGCTTCATTCAGCTCCGGTTCCCAACGATCAAGGC
GAGTTACATGATCCCCCATGTTGTGCAAAAAAGCGGTTAGCTCCTTCGGTCCTCCGATCGTTGTCAGAAG
TAAGTTGGCCGCAGTGTTATCACTCATGGTTATGGCAGCACTGCATAATTCTCTTACTGTCATGCCATCC
GTAAGATGCTTTTCTGTGACTGGTGAGTACTCAACCAAGTCATTCTGAGAATAGTGTATGCGGCGACCGA
GTTGCTCTTGCCCGGCGTCAACACGGGATAATACCGCGCCACATAGCAGAACTTTAAAAGTGCTCATCAT
TGGAAAACGTTCTTCGGGGCGAAAACTCTCAAGGATCTTACCGCTGTTGAGATCCAGTTCGATGTAACCC
ACTCGTGCACCCAACTGATCTTCAGCATCTTTTACTTTCACCAGCGTTTCTGGGTGAGCAAAAACAGGAA
GGCAAAATGCCGCAAAAAAGGGAATAAGGGCGACACGGAAATGTTGAATACTCATACTCTTCCTTTTTCA
ATATTATTGAAGCATTTATCAGGGTTATTGTCTCATGAGCGGATACATATTTGAATGTATTTAGAAAAAT
AAACAAATAGGGGTTCCGCGCACATTTCCCCGAAAAGTGCCACCTGACGTCTAAGAAACCATTATTATCA
TGACATTAACCTATAAAAATAGGCGTATCACGAGGCCCTTTCGT
Features (pLannotate 1.2.2; 10 found; start..end, strand, type, name):
     56..2568    +  promoter       Ac5 promoter: Drosophila melanogaster actin 5C promoter
   2588..3304    +  CDS            EGFP: EGFP is a basic (constitutively fluorescent) green fluorescent protein published in 1996, derived from Aequorea victoria. It is reported to be a rapidly-maturing weak dimer with moderate acid sensitivity.
   3320..4852    +  CDS            4E-T (fragment): 4ET_DROME - Experimental evidence at protein level: Swiss-Prot protein existence level 1. eIF4E1-binding protein that regulates translation and stability of mRNAs in processing bodies (P-bodies) (By similarity). Probably plays a role in P-bodies to coordinate the storage of translationally inactive mRNAs in the cytoplasm and prevent their degradation (By similarity). Acts as a binding platform for multiple RNA-binding proteins. Required for the formation of P-bodies (By similarity). From Drosophila melanogaster (Fruit fly).
   4889..4930    +  CDS            V5 tag: epitope tag from simian virus 5
   5030..5164    -  polyA_signal   SV40 poly(A) signal: SV40 polyadenylation signal
   5187..5271    -  CDS            large T antigen (fragment): large T antigen from SV40 (simian virus 40)
   5272..5742    +  CDS            TcR (fragment): tetracycline efflux protein; tet; confers resistance to tetracycline
   5786..6374    -  rep_origin     ori: high-copy-number ColE1/pMB1/pBR322/pUC origin of replication
   6545..7405    -  CDS            AmpR: β-lactamase; bla; confers resistance to ampicillin, carbenicillin, and related antibiotics
   7406..7510    -  promoter       AmpR promoter: bla
