[The description below was written by a language model from this plasmid's Addgene catalogue record and pLannotate feature annotations shown in this document.]
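Description:
pAc5.1B-EGFP-Dm4E-T_1-510-V5His6_D is a 7.6 kb insect expression plasmid for producing a GFP-tagged N-terminal portion of Drosophila melanogaster 4E-T in fly cells. The catalogue lists the backbone as unknown, although the name points to a pAc5.1-type vector, which fits the annotated features. In bacteria it is maintained through a ColE1/pUC-type origin and selected with ampicillin via the β-lactamase gene and its own promoter. The origin is annotated as a high-copy type, while the catalogue entry lists the plasmid as low copy. Short fragments annotated as tetracycline resistance and SV40 large T antigen appear to be non-functional backbone remnants. No marker for selection in insect cells is annotated.

The expression cassette is driven by the Drosophila actin 5C promoter, a strong constitutive promoter commonly used in cultured fly cells. It is followed by EGFP and then a 4E-T fragment, which the name indicates covers residues 1–510, so the protein carries the fluorescent tag at its N-terminus. A V5 epitope lies downstream of the insert, and the name implies an adjacent His6 tag, though this is not annotated. The record does not show whether these C-terminal tags are read in frame with the insert. An SV40 polyadenylation signal follows the cassette.

4E-T is an eIF4E-binding protein associated with P-bodies and with the storage and repression of translationally inactive mRNAs. The associated study examined how eIF4E-binding proteins engage eIF4E to repress translation, so this construct is suited to localisation, co-immunoprecipitation or functional assays of the truncated protein in insect cells. The depositor notes that the supplied sequence may be theoretical rather than fully verified.
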