Addgene plasmid #146149: pAc5.1B-EGFP-Dm4E-T_1-510-V5His6_D
Purpose: Insect Expression of Dm4E-T_1-510
Depositing lab: Elisa Izaurralde. Depositing organization: Max Planck Institute for Developmental Biology. Publication: 4E-BPs require non-canonical 4E-binding motifs and a lateral surface of eIF4E to repress translation. Igreja C, Peter D, Weiler C, Izaurralde E. Nat Commun. 2014 Sep 2;5:4790. doi: 10.1038/ncomms5790. PubMed 25179781.
Backbone
  Vector backbone: Unknown
  Vector type: Insect Expression
Growth in bacteria
  Bacterial resistance: Ampicillin, 100 μg/mL
  Growth temperature: 37°C
  Growth strain: DH5alpha
  Copy number: Low Copy
Gene/Insert
  Gene/Insert name: Dm4E-T_1-510
  Species: D. melanogaster (fly)
  Entrez Gene: 4E-T (a.k.a. Dmel_CG32016, CG11097, CG11232, CG32016, Dm4E-T, Dmel\CG32016)
  Cloning method: Unknown
Terms and licenses: Academic/Nonprofit Terms; Industry Terms: Not Available to Industry
Depositor comments: Plasmids from this collection were made available to the research community and donated after the lab closed. Please note that the sequence provided by the depositing laboratory may be theoretical/predicted or based on Sanger sequencing results. There may be discrepancies between sequencing results obtained by Addgene and the depositor sequence. If an Addgene verified sequence is not available, please contact before placing your order to request that our lab fully sequence the plasmid.
How to cite: pAc5.1B-EGFP-Dm4E-T_1-510-V5His6_D was a gift from Elisa Izaurralde (Addgene plasmid # 146149 ; http://n2t.net/addgene:146149 ; RRID:Addgene_146149)
